Addgene plasmid #209973: pLP-EV
Purpose: Contains Level 0 Part: mock coding sequence (EV) for the construction of Level 1 plasmids
Depositing lab: Thorsten Mascher. Depositing organization: Technische Universitaet Dresden. Publication: Development of a Golden Gate Assembly-Based Genetic Toolbox for Lactiplantibacillus plantarum and Its Application for Engineering Monoterpenoid Biosynthesis. Li X, Schönberg PY, Wucherpfennig T, Hinze C, Sulaj F, Henle T, Mascher T. ACS Synth Biol. 2024 Sep 20;13(9):2764-2779. doi: 10.1021/acssynbio.4c00075. Epub 2024 Sep 10. PubMed 39254046.
Backbone
  Vector backbone: pLP1
  Vector type: Bacterial Expression
Growth in bacteria
  Bacterial resistance: Chloramphenicol, 25 μg/mL
  Growth temperature: 37°C
  Growth strain: DH5alpha
  Copy number: Low Copy
Gene/Insert
  Gene/Insert name: CDS (mock)
  Species: Synthetic
  Cloning method: Restriction Enzyme; 5′ cloning site BsmBI (destroyed during cloning); 3′ cloning site BsmBI (destroyed during cloning)
Terms and licenses: Academic/Nonprofit Terms; Industry Terms: Not Available to Industry
How to cite: pLP-EV was a gift from Thorsten Mascher (Addgene plasmid # 209973 ; http://n2t.net/addgene:209973 ; RRID:Addgene_209973)
