[The description below was written by a language model from this plasmid's Addgene catalogue record and pLannotate feature annotations shown in this document.]
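Description:
pLP-EV is a small (about 2.1 kb) Level 0 part plasmid from a Golden Gate assembly toolbox developed for genetic engineering of Lactiplantibacillus plantarum. It is built on the pLP1 backbone and is maintained in E. coli. A ColE1/pMB1-type origin provides replication. The feature annotation describes this origin as high-copy, whereas the catalogue entry lists the plasmid as low copy, and the record does not resolve this difference. Selection is by chloramphenicol, through a cat (chloramphenicol acetyltransferase) gene driven by its native promoter and followed by the phage lambda t0 terminator.

The payload is a synthetic "mock" coding sequence, designated EV for empty vector, which fills the CDS position in the toolbox's hierarchical assembly scheme. It was inserted through BsmBI sites that were destroyed during cloning, as is typical when a part is domesticated into a Level 0 entry vector with a Type IIS enzyme. The automated annotation does not label the mock CDS itself. Given the layout of the circular map, the part most likely lies in the short unannotated stretch between the BioBrick prefix and suffix scars. That region is flanked by a putative bacterial terminator on one side and the his operon terminator on the other, which insulate it from read-through transcription. No promoter, ribosome binding site or tag is annotated for the insert.

The plasmid's stated use is as a placeholder CDS part for building Level 1 plasmids. In practice this would yield empty-vector control constructs that have the same architecture as transcription units carrying real coding sequences.
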