Features (pLannotate 1.2.2; 8 found; start..end, strand, type, name):
     39..58      +  misc_feature   BioBrick suffix: universal suffix for all parts
     59..116     +  terminator     his operon terminator: This putative transcriptin terminator from the E. coli his operon has a 2-bp deletion introduced during synthesis. Its efficiency has not been determined.
    311..899     -  rep_origin     ori: high-copy-number ColE1/pMB1/pBR322/pUC origin of replication
   1082..1176    -  terminator     lambda t0 terminator: transcription terminator from phage lambda
   1200..1856    -  CDS            cat: CAT_ECOLX - Experimental evidence at protein level: Swiss-Prot protein existence level 1. This enzyme is an effector of chloramphenicol resistance in bacteria. From Escherichia coli. This protein is used as a marker in many commonly used cloning vectors, such as pACYC184.
   1857..1954    -  promoter       cat promoter: promoter of the E. coli cat gene encoding chloramphenicol acetyltransferase
   2040..2083    -  terminator     bacterial terminator: putative bacterial transcription terminator
   2086..2107    +  misc_feature   BioBrick prefix: BioBrick prefix for parts that do not start with "ATG"
>Addgene plasmid #209973 | pLP-EV | addgene full sequence | sequence record 419348 | Addgene NGS Result
GGTCTCGAATGGGTTAAGCTTTGAGACCACTCATCGCGACTAGTAGCGGCCGCTGCAGTCCGGCAAAAAA
GGGCAAGGTGTCACCACCCTGCCCTTTTTCTTTAAAACCGAAAAGATTACTTCGCGTTATGCAGGCTTCC
TCGCTCACTGACTCGCTGCGCTCGGTCGTTCGGCTGCGGCGAGCGGTATCAGCTCACTCAAAGGCGGTAA
TACGGTTATCCACAGAATCAGGGGATAACGCAGGAAAGAACATGTGAGCAAAAGGCCAGCAAAAGGCCAG
GAACCGTAAAAAGGCCGCGTTGCTGGCGTTTTTCCACAGGCTCCGCCCCCCTGACGAGCATCACAAAAAT
CGACGCTCAAGTCAGAGGTGGCGAAACCCGACAGGACTATAAAGATACCAGGCGTTTCCCCCTGGAAGCT
CCCTCGTGCGCTCTCCTGTTCCGACCCTGCCGCTTACCGGATACCTGTCCGCCTTTCTCCCTTCGGGAAG
CGTGGCGCTTTCTCATAGCTCACGCTGTAGGTATCTCAGTTCGGTGTAGGTCGTTCGCTCCAAGCTGGGC
TGTGTGCACGAACCCCCCGTTCAGCCCGACCGCTGCGCCTTATCCGGTAACTATCGTCTTGAGTCCAACC
CGGTAAGACACGACTTATCGCCACTGGCAGCAGCCACTGGTAACAGGATTAGCAGAGCGAGGTATGTAGG
CGGTGCTACAGAGTTCTTGAAGTGGTGGCCTAACTACGGCTACACTAGAAGAACAGTATTTGGTATCTGC
GCTCTGCTGAAGCCAGTTACCTTCGGAAAAAGAGTTGGTAGCTCTTGATCCGGCAAACAAACCACCGCTG
GTAGCGGTGGTTTTTTTGTTTGCAAGCAGCAGATTACGCGCAGAAAAAAAGGATCTCAAGAAGATCCTTT
GATCTTTTCTACGGGGTCTGACGCTCAGTGGAACGAAAACTCACGTTAAGGGATTTTGGTCATGAGATTA
TCAAAAAGGATCTTCACCTAGATCCTTTTAAATTAAAAATGAAGTTTTAAATCAATCTAAAGTATATATG
AGTAAACTTGGTCTGACAGCTCGAGGCTTGGATTCTCACCAATAAAAAACGCCCGGCGGCAACCGAGCGT
TCTGAACAAATCCAGATGGAGTTCTGAGGTCATTACTGGATCTATCAACAGGAGTCCAAGCGAGCTCGAT
ATCAAATTACGCCCCGCCCTGCCACTCGTCGCAGTACTGTTGTAATTCATTAAGCATTCTGCCGACATGG
AAGCCATCACAAACGGCATGATGAACCTGAATCGCCAGCGGCATCAGCACCTTGTCGCCTTGCGTATAAT
ATTTGCCCATGGTGAAAACGGGGGCGAAGAAGTTGTCCATATTGGCCACGTTTAAATCAAAACTGGTGAA
ACTCACCCAGGGATTGGCTGATACGAAAAACATATTCTCAATAAACCCTTTAGGGAAATAGGCCAGGTTT
TCACCGTAACACGCCACATCTTGCGAATATATGTGTAGAAACTGCCGGAAATCGTCGTGGTATTCACTCC
AGAGTGATGAAAACGTTTCAGTTTGCTCATGGAAAACGGTGTAACAAGGGTGAACACTATCCCATATCAC
CAGCTCACCGTCTTTCATTGCCATACGAAATTCCGGATGAGCATTCATCAGGCGGGCAAGAATGTGAATA
AAGGCCGGATAAAACTTGTGCTTATTTTTCTTTACGGTCTTTAAAAAGGCCGTAATATCCAGCTGAACGG
TCTGGTTATAGGTACATTGAGCAACTGACTGAAATGCCTCAAAATGTTCTTTACGATGCCATTGGGATAT
ATCAACGGTGGTATATCCAGTGATTTTTTTCTCCATTTTAGCTTCCTTAGCTCCTGAAAATCTCGATAAC
TCAAAAAATACGCCCGGTAGTGATCTTATTTCATTATGGTGAAAGTTGGAACCTCTTACGTGCCCGATCA
ACTCGAGTGCCACCTGACGTCTAAGAAACCATTATTATCATGACATTAACCTATAAAAATAGGCGTATCA
CGAGGCAGAATTTCAGATAAAAAAAATCCTTAGCTTTCGCTAAGGATGATTTCTGGAATTCGCGGCCGCT
TCTAGAGCGATGAGT
